>Addgene plasmid #43822 | Active Wnt10A-V5 | depositor full sequence | sequence record 59159 | Active Wnt10A-V5 sequence 6723 bps
GACGGATCGGGAGATCTCCCGATCCCCTATGGTCGACTCTCAGTACAATCTGCTCTGATGCCGCATAGTT
AAGCCAGTATCTGCTCCCTGCTTGTGTGTTGGAGGTCGCTGAGTAGTGCGCGAGCAAAATTTAAGCTACA
ACAAGGCAAGGCTTGACCGACAATTGCATGAAGAATCTGCTTAGGGTTAGGCGTTTTGCGCTGCTTCGCG
ATGTACGGGCCAGATATACGCGTTGACATTGATTATTGACTAGTTATTAATAGTAATCAATTACGGGGTC
ATTAGTTCATAGCCCATATATGGAGTTCCGCGTTACATAACTTACGGTAAATGGCCCGCCTGGCTGACCG
CCCAACGACCCCCGCCCATTGACGTCAATAATGACGTATGTTCCCATAGTAACGCCAATAGGGACTTTCC
ATTGACGTCAATGGGTGGACTATTTACGGTAAACTGCCCACTTGGCAGTACATCAAGTGTATCATATGCC
AAGTACGCCCCCTATTGACGTCAATGACGGTAAATGGCCCGCCTGGCATTATGCCCAGTACATGACCTTA
TGGGACTTTCCTACTTGGCAGTACATCTACGTATTAGTCATCGCTATTACCATGGTGATGCGGTTTTGGC
AGTACATCAATGGGCGTGGATAGCGGTTTGACTCACGGGGATTTCCAAGTCTCCACCCCATTGACGTCAA
TGGGAGTTTGTTTTGGCACCAAAATCAACGGGACTTTCCAAAATGTCGTAACAACTCCGCCCCATTGACG
CAAATGGGCGGTAGGCGTGTACGGTGGGAGGTCTATATAAGCAGAGCTCTCTGGCTAACTAGAGAACCCA
CTGCTTACTGGCTTATCGAAATTAATACGACTCACTATAGGGAGACCCAAGCTGGCTAGTTAAGCTATCA
ACAAGTTTGTACAAAAAAGCAGGCTCCGCGGCCGCCCCCTTCACCATGGGCAGCGCCCACCCTCGCCCCT
GGCTGCGGCTCCGACCCCAGCCCCAGCCGCGGCCAGCGCTCTGGGTGCTCCTGTTCTTCCTACTGCTGCT
GGCTGCTGCCATGCCCAGGTCAGCACCCAATGACATTCTGGACCTCCGCCTCCCCCCGGAGCCCGTGCTC
AATGCCAACACAGTGTGCCTAACATTGCCAGGCCTGAGCCGGCGGCAGATGGAGGTGTGTGTGCGTCACC
CTGATGTGGCTGCCTCAGCCATACAGGGCATCCAGATCGCCATCCACGAATGCCAACACCAATTCAGGGA
CCAGCGCTGGAACTGCTCAAGCCTGGAGACTCGCAACAAGATCCCCTATGAGAGTCCCATCTTCAGCAGA
GGTTTCCGAGAGAGCGCTTTTGCCTACGCCATCGCAGCAGCTGGCGTGGTGCACGCCGTGTCCAATGCGT
GTGCCCTGGGCAAACTGAAGGCCTGTGGCTGTGATGCGTCCCGGCGAGGGGACGAGGAGGCCTTCCGTAG
GAAGCTGCACCGCTTACAACTGGATGCACTGCAGCGTGGTAAGGGCCTGAGCCATGGGGTCCCGGAACAC
CCAGCCCTGCCCACAGCCAGCCCAGGCCTGCAGGACTCCTGGGAGTGGGGCGGCTGCAGCCCCGACATGG
GCTTCGGGGAGCGCTTTTCTAAGGACTTTCTGGACTCCCGGGAGCCTCACAGAGACATCCACGCGAGAAT
GAGGCTTCACAACAACCGAGTTGGGAGGCAGGCAGTGATGGAGAACATGCGGCGGAAGTGCAAGTGCCAC
GGCACGTCAGGCAGCTGCCAGCTCAAGACGTGCTGGCAGGTGACGCCCGAGTTCCGCACCGTGGGGGCGC
TGCTGCGCAGCCGCTTCCACCGCGCCACGCTCATCCGGCCGCACAACCGCAACGGCGGCCAGCTGGAGCC
GGGCCCAGCGGGGGCACCCTCGCCGGCTCCGGGCGCTCCCGGGCCGCGCCGACGGGCCAGCCCCGCCGAC
CTGGTCTACTTCGAAAAGTCTCCCGACTTCTGCGAGCGCGAGCCGCGCCTGGACTCGGCGGGCACCGTGG
GCCGCCTGTGCAACAAGAGCAGCGCCGGCTCGGATGGCTGCGGCAGCATGTGCTGCGGCCGCGGCCACAA
CATCCTGCGCCAGACGCGCAGCGAGCGCTGCCACTGCCGCTTCCACTGGTGCTGTTTCGTGGTCTGCGAA
GAGTGCCGCATCACCGAGTGGGTCAGCGTCTGCAAGGGCGGAGGTAAGCCTATCCCTAACCCTCTCCTCG
GTCTCGATTCTACGCGTACCGGTTAGTAATGAGTTTAAACGGGGGAGGCTAACTGAAACACGGAAGGAGA
CAATACCGGAAGGAACCCGCGCTATGACGGCAATAAAAAGACAGAATAAAACGCACGGGTGTTGGGTCGT
TTGTTCATAAACGCGGGGTTCGGTCCCAGGGCTGGCACTCTGTCGATACCCCACCGAGACCCCATTGGGG
CCAATACGCCCGCGTTTCTTCCTTTTCCCCACCCCACCCCCCAAGTTCGGGTGAAGGCCCAGGGCTCGCA
GCCAACGTCGGGGCGGCAGGCCCTGCCATAGCAGATCTGCGCAGCTGGGGCTCTAGGGGGTATCCCC
[124 nt withheld, positions 2588-2711]
C
[32 nt withheld, positions 2713-2744]
CA
[57 nt withheld, positions 2747-2803]
A
[49 nt withheld, positions 2805-2853]
CCTTTGACGTTGGAGTCCACGTTCTTT
[37 nt withheld, positions 2881-2917]
ACCCTATCTCGGTCTATTCTTTTGATTTATAAGGGATTTTGGGGATTTCGGCCTATTGGTTAAAAAATGA
GCTGATTTAACAAAAATTTAACGCGAATTAATTCTGTGGAATGTGTGTCAGTTAGGGTGTGGAAAGTCCC
CAGGCTCCCCAGCAGGCAGAAGTATGCAAAGCATGCATCTCAATTAGTCAGCAACCAGGTGTGGAAAGTC
CCCAGGCTCCCCAGCAGGCAGAAGTATGCAAAGCATGCATCTCAATTAGTCAGCAACCATAGTCCCGCCC
CTAACTCCGCCCATCCCGCCCCTAACTCCGCCCAGTTCCGCCCATTCTCCGCCCCATGGCTGACTAATTT
TTTTTATTTATGCAGAGGCCGAGGCCGCCTCTGCCTCTGAGCTATTCCAGAAGTAGTGAGGAGGCTTTTT
TGGAGGCCTAGGCTTTTGCAAAAAGCTCCCGGGAGCTTGTATATCCATTTTCGGATCTGATCAAGAGACA
GGATGAGGATCGTTTCGCATGATTGAACAAGATGGATTGCACGCAGGTTCTCCGGCCGCTTGGGTGGAGA
GGCTATTCGGCTATGACTGGGCACAACAGACAATCGGCTGCTCTGATGCCGCCGTGTTCCGGCTGTCAGC
GCAGGGGCGCCCGGTTCTTTTTGTCAAGACCGACCTGTCCGGTGCCCTGAATGAACTGCAGGACGAGGCA
GCGCGGCTATCGTGGCTGGCCACGACGGGCGTTCCTTGCGCAGCTGTGCTCGACGTTGTCACTGAAGCGG
GAAGGGACTGGCTGCTATTGGGCGAAGTGCCGGGGCAGGATCTCCTGTCATCTCACCTTGCTCCTGCCGA
GAAAGTATCCATCATGGCTGATGCAATGCGGCGGCTGCATACGCTTGATCCGGCTACCTGCCCATTCGAC
CACCAAGCGAAACATCGCATCGAGCGAGCACGTACTCGGATGGAAGCCGGTCTTGTCGATCAGGATGATC
TGGACGAAGAGCATCAGGGGCTCGCGCCAGCCGAACTGTTCGCCAGGCTCAAGGCGCGCATGCCCGACGG
CGAGGATCTCGTCGTGACCCATGGCGATGCCTGCTTGCCGAATATCATGGTGGAAAATGGCCGCTTTTCT
GGATTCATCGACTGTGGCCGGCTGGGTGTGGCGGACCGCTATCAGGACATAGCGTTGGCTACCCGTGATA
TTGCTGAAGAGCTTGGCGGCGAATGGGCTGACCGCTTCCTCGTGCTTTACGGTATCGCCGCTCCCGATTC
GCAGCGCATCGCCTTCTATCGCCTTCTTGACGAGTTCTTCTGAGCGGGACTCTGGGGTTCGCGAAATGAC
CGACCAAGCGACGCCCAACCTGCCATCACGAGATTTCGATTCCACCGCCGCCTTCTATGAAAGGTTGGGC
TTCGGAATCGTTTTCCGGGACGCCGGCTGGATGATCCTCCAGCGCGGGGATCTCATGCTGGAGTTCTTCG
CCCACCCCAACTTGTTTATTGCAGCTTATAATGGTTACAAATAAAGCAATAGCATCACAAATTTCACAAA
TAAAGCATTTTTTTCACTGCATTCTAGTTGTGGTTTGTCCAAACTCATCAATGTATCTTATCATGTCTGT
ATACCGTCGACCTCTAGCTAGAGCTTGGCGTAATCATGGTCATAGCTGTTTCCTGTGTGAAATTGTTATC
CGCTCACAATTCCACACAACATACGAGCCGGAAGCATAAAGTGTAAAGCCTGGGGTGCCTAATGAGTGAG
CTAACTCACATTAATTGCGTTGCGCTCACTGCCCGCTTTCCAGTCGGGAAACCTGTCGTGCCAGCTGCAT
TAATGAATCGGCCAACGCGCGGGGAGAGGCGGTTTGCGTATTGGGCGCTCTTCCGCTTCCTCGCTCACTG
ACTCGCTGCGCTCGGTCGTTCGGCTGCGGCGAGCGGTATCAGCTCACTCAAAGGCGGTAATACGGTTATC
CACAGAATCAGGGGATAACGCAGGAAAGAACATGTGAGCAAAAGGCCAGCAAAAGGCCAGGAACCGTAAA
AAGGCCGCGTTGCTGGCGTTTTTCCATAGGCTCCGCCCCCCTGACGAGCATCACAAAAATCGACGCTCAA
GTCAGAGGTGGCGAAACCCGACAGGACTATAAAGATACCAGGCGTTTCCCCCTGGAAGCTCCCTCGTGCG
CTCTCCTGTTCCGACCCTGCCGCTTACCGGATACCTGTCCGCCTTTCTCCCTTCGGGAAGCGTGGCGCTT
TCTCAATGCTCACGCTGTAGGTATCTCAGTTCGGTGTAGGTCGTTCGCTCCAAGCTGGGCTGTGTGCACG
AACCCCCCGTTCAGCCCGACCGCTGCGCCTTATCCGGTAACTATCGTCTTGAGTCCAACCCGGTAAGACA
CGACTTATCGCCACTGGCAGCAGCCACTGGTAACAGGATTAGCAGAGCGAGGTATGTAGGCGGTGCTACA
GAGTTCTTGAAGTGGTGGCCTAACTACGGCTACACTAGAAGGACAGTATTTGGTATCTGCGCTCTGCTGA
AGCCAGTTACCTTCGGAAAAAGAGTTGGTAGCTCTTGATCCGGCAAACAAACCACCGCTGGTAGCGGTGG
TTTTTTTGTTTGCAAGCAGCAGATTACGCGCAGAAAAAAAGGATCTCAAGAAGATCCTTTGATCTTTTCT
ACGGGGTCTGACGCTCAGTGGAACGAAAACTCACGTTAAGGGATTTTGGTCATGAGATTATCAAAAAGGA
TCTTCACCTAGATCCTTTTAAATTAAAAATGAAGTTTTAAATCAATCTAAAGTATATATGAGTAAACTTG
GTCTGACAGTTACCAATGCTTAATCAGTGAGGCACCTATCTCAGCGATCTGTCTATTTCGTTCATCCATA
GTTGCCTGACTCCCCGTCGTGTAGATAACTACGATACGGGAGGGCTTACCATCTGGCCCCAGTGCTGCAA
TGATACCGCGAGACCCACGCTCACCGGCTCCAGATTTATCAGCAATAAACCAGCCAGCCGGAAGGGCCGA
GCGCAGAAGTGGTCCTGCAACTTTATCCGCCTCCATCCAGTCTATTAATTGTTGCCGGGAAGCTAGAGTA
AGTAGTTCGCCAGTTAATAGTTTGCGCAACGTTGTTGCCATTGCTACAGGCATCGTGGTGTCACGCTCGT
CGTTTGGTATGGCTTCATTCAGCTCCGGTTCCCAACGATCAAGGCGAGTTACATGATCCCCCATGTTGTG
CAAAAAAGCGGTTAGCTCCTTCGGTCCTCCGATCGTTGTCAGAAGTAAGTTGGCCGCAGTGTTATCACTC
ATGGTTATGGCAGCACTGCATAATTCTCTTACTGTCATGCCATCCGTAAGATGCTTTTCTGTGACTGGTG
AGTACTCAACCAAGTCATTCTGAGAATAGTGTATGCGGCGACCGAGTTGCTCTTGCCCGGCGTCAATACG
GGATAATACCGCGCCACATAGCAGAACTTTAAAAGTGCTCATCATTGGAAAACGTTCTTCGGGGCGAAAA
CTCTCAAGGATCTTACCGCTGTTGAGATCCAGTTCGATGTAACCCACTCGTGCACCCAACTGATCTTCAG
CATCTTTTACTTTCACCAGCGTTTCTGGGTGAGCAAAAACAGGAAGGCAAAATGCCGCAAAAAAGGGAAT
AAGGGCGACACGGAAATGTTGAATACTCATACTCTTCCTTTTTCAATATTATTGAAGCATTTATCAGGGT
TATTGTCTCATGAGCGGATACATATTTGAATGTATTTAGAAAAATAAACAAATAGGGGTTCCGCGCACAT
TTCCCCGAAAAGTGCCACCTGACGTC
Features (pLannotate 1.2.2; 22 found; start..end, strand, type, name):
     36..80      -  misc_feature   bom (fragment): basis of mobility region from pBR322
    235..614     +  enhancer       CMV enhancer: human cytomegalovirus immediate early enhancer
    615..818     +  promoter       CMV promoter: human cytomegalovirus (CMV) immediate early promoter
    814..847     +  LTR            5' LTR (truncated) (fragment): truncated 5' long terminal repeat (LTR) from HIV-1
    863..881     +  promoter       T7 promoter: promoter for bacteriophage T7 RNA polymerase
    911..935     +  protein_bind   attB1: mutant version of attB; recombination site for the Gateway® BP reaction BP Clonase™
    956..2206    +  CDS            WNT10A: WN10A_HUMAN - Experimental evidence at protein level: Swiss-Prot protein existence level 1. Ligand for members of the frizzled family of seven transmembrane receptors (Probable). Functions in the canonical Wnt/beta-catenin signaling pathway (By similarity). Plays a role in normal ectoderm development (PubMed:17847007, PubMed:28589954). Required for normal tooth development (PubMed:17847007, PubMed:29178643, PubMed:28589954). Required for normal postnatal development and maintenance of tongue papillae and sweat ducts (PubMed:28589954). Required for normal proliferation of basal cells in tongue
   2213..2254    +  CDS            V5 tag: epitope tag from simian virus 5
   2338..2386    +  polyA_signal   HSV TK poly(A) signal: herpes simplex virus thymidine kinase polyadenylation signal (Cole and Stacy, 1985)
   2477..2493    -  polyA_signal   bGH poly(A) signal (fragment): bovine growth hormone polyadenylation signal
   2588..3016    +  rep_origin     f1 ori (sequence partly withheld): f1 bacteriophage origin of replication; arrow indicates direction of (+) strand synthesis
   3030..3359    +  promoter       SV40 promoter: SV40 enhancer and early promoter
   3426..4217    +  CDS            neo: KKA2_KLEPN - Also known as kan, nptII. Experimental evidence at protein level: Swiss-Prot protein existence level 1. Resistance to kanamycin, neomycin, paromomycin, ribostamycin, butirosin and gentamicin B. From Klebsiella pneumoniae.
   4243..4401    +  CDS            ble (fragment): BLE_KLEPN - Experimental evidence at protein level: Swiss-Prot protein existence level 1. Binding protein with a strong affinity to the bleomycin family of antibiotics. Binds to CL990; an antimitotic-antibiotic compound. From Klebsiella pneumoniae.
   4396..4517    +  polyA_signal   SV40 poly(A) signal: SV40 polyadenylation signal
   4590..4606    -  protein_bind   lac operator: The lac repressor binds to the lac operator to inhibit transcription in E. coli. This inhibition can be relieved by adding lactose or isopropyl-β-D-thiogalactopyranoside (IPTG). lac repressor encoded by lacI
   4614..4644    -  promoter       lac promoter: promoter for the E. coli lac operon
   4659..4680    -  protein_bind   CAP binding site: CAP binding activates transcription in the presence of cAMP. E. coli catabolite activator protein
   4693..4785    -  CDS            lacI (fragment): lac repressor; lacI; The lac repressor binds to the lac operator to inhibit transcription in E. coli. This inhibition can be relieved by adding lactose or isopropyl-β-D-thiogalactopyranoside (IPTG).
   4968..5556    -  rep_origin     ori: high-copy-number ColE1/pMB1/pBR322/pUC origin of replication
   5727..6587    -  CDS            AmpR: β-lactamase; bla; confers resistance to ampicillin, carbenicillin, and related antibiotics
   6588..6692    -  promoter       AmpR promoter: bla
