[The description below was written by a language model from this plasmid's Addgene catalogue record and pLannotate feature annotations shown in this document.]
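Description:
Active Wnt10A-V5 is a mammalian expression plasmid built on the Invitrogen pcDNA3.2/V5-DEST Gateway destination backbone, carrying the human WNT10A coding sequence. The depositor's full sequence is 6,723 nt, shorter than the empty destination vector because Gateway recombination replaces the destination cassette with the insert. In bacteria the plasmid is maintained at high copy through a ColE1/pUC-type origin and selected with ampicillin via the β-lactamase gene. An f1 origin is also present. For stable selection in mammalian cells, an SV40 enhancer/early promoter drives a neomycin phosphotransferase gene terminated by an SV40 polyadenylation signal, conferring G418 resistance.

The expression cassette consists of the human cytomegalovirus immediate early enhancer and promoter, followed by a T7 promoter and an attB1 site left by the Gateway reaction. The WNT10A open reading frame follows and is joined at its C terminus to a V5 epitope tag, with transcripts terminated by the herpes simplex virus thymidine kinase polyadenylation signal. WNT10A encodes a secreted ligand for Frizzled receptors that is annotated as acting in canonical Wnt/β-catenin signalling and in ectoderm and tooth development. The V5 tag allows detection of the protein with anti-V5 antibodies.

The name and the associated publication on disulfide bond requirements for active Wnt ligands suggest that the tagged ligand is meant to retain signalling activity, though the record does not say how this was achieved. Several short annotated fragments (truncated HIV-1 LTR, bGH poly(A), ble, lacI and lac promoter/operator elements) appear to be backbone remnants or partial matches from automated annotation rather than functional parts.
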