Addgene plasmid #43822: Active Wnt10A-V5
Depositing lab: Xi He. Depositing organization: Boston Children's Hospital. Publication: Disulfide Bond Requirements for Active Wnt Ligands. MacDonald BT, Hien A, Zhang X, Iranloye O, Virshup DM, Waterman ML, He X. J Biol Chem. 2014 May 19. pii: jbc.M114.575027. 10.1074/jbc.M114.575027 PubMed 24841207.
Backbone
  Vector backbone: pcDNA3.2/V5-DEST
  Backbone manufacturer: Invitrogen
  Backbone size w/o insert (bp): 7711
  Vector type: Mammalian Expression
  Selectable markers: Neomycin (select with G418)
Growth in bacteria
  Bacterial resistance: Ampicillin, 100 μg/mL
  Growth temperature: 37°C
  Growth strain: DH5alpha
  Copy number: High Copy
Gene/Insert
  Gene/Insert name: WNT10A
  Species: H. sapiens (human)
  Entrez Gene: WNT10A (a.k.a. OODD, SSPS, STHAG4)
  Promoter: CMV
  Tag / fusion protein: V5 (C terminal on insert)
  Cloning method: Gateway Cloning
  Sequencing primers: 5′ CMV-F; 3′ TK-pA-R
Terms and licenses: Academic/Nonprofit Terms; Industry Terms: Not Available to Industry
How to cite: Active Wnt10A-V5 was a gift from Xi He (Addgene plasmid # 43822 ; http://n2t.net/addgene:43822 ; RRID:Addgene_43822)
