>Addgene plasmid #43822 | Active Wnt10A-V5 | addgene partial sequence | sequence record 59700 | TK-pA-R 5'-ttgtctccttccgtgtttca-3'
ATTACTAACCGGTACGCGTAGAATCGAGACCGAGGAGAGGGTTAGGGATAGGCTTACCTCCGCCCTTGCA
GACGCTGACCCACTCGGTGATGCGGCACTCTTCGCAGACCACGAAACAGCACCAGTGGAAGCGGCAGTGG
CAGCGCTCGCTGCGCGTCTGGCGCAGGATGTTGTGGCCGCGGCCGCAGCACATGCTGCCGCAGCCATCCG
AGCCGGCGCTGCTCTTGTTGCACAGGCGGCCCACGGTGCCCGCCGAGTCCAGGCGCGGCTCGCGCTCGCA
GAAGTCGGGAGACTTTTCGAAGTAGACCAGGTCGGCGGGGCTGGCCCGTCGGCGCGGCCCGGGAGCGCCC
GGAGCCGGCGAGGGTGCCCCCGCTGGGCCCGGCTCCAGCTGGCCGCCGTTGCGGTTGTGCGGCCGGATGA
GCGTGGCGCGGTGGAAGCGGCTGCGCAGCAGCGCCCCCACGGTGCGGAACTCGGGCGTCACCTGCCAGCA
CGTCTTGAGCTGGCAGCTGCCTGACGTGCCGTGGCACTTGCACTTCCGCCGCATGTTCTCCATCACTGCC
TGCCTCCCAACTCGGTTGTTGTGAAGCCTCATTCTCGCGTGGATGTCTCTGTGAGGCTCCCGGGAGTCCA
GAAAGTCCTTAGAAAAGCGCTCCCCGAAGCCCATGTCGGGGCTGCAGCCGCCCCACTCCCAGGAGTCCTG
CAGGCCTGGGCTGGCTGTGGGCAGGGCTGGGTGTTCCGGGACCCCATGGCTCAGGCCCTTACCACGCTGC
AGTGCATCCAGTTGTAAGCGGTGCAGCTTCCTACGGAAGGCCTCCTCGTCCCCTCGCCGGGACGCATCAC
AGCCACAGGCCTTCAGTTTGCCCAGGGCACACGCATTGGACACGGCGTGCACCACGC
